Addgene plasmid #168671: pDONR223 HCoV-NL63 NSP5_stop
Purpose: Gateway-compatible Entry vector
Depositing lab: Fritz Roth. Depositing organization: Sinai Health System. Publication: A resource of human coronavirus protein-coding sequences in a flexible, multipurpose Gateway Entry clone collection. Weller B, Lin CW, Pogoutse O, Sauer M, Marin-de la Rosa N, Strobel A, Young V, Knapp JJ, Rayhan A, Falter C, Kim DK, Roth FP, Falter-Braun P. G3 (Bethesda). 2023 Jul 5;13(7):jkad105. doi: 10.1093/g3journal/jkad105. PubMed 37267226.
Backbone
  Vector backbone: pDONR223
  Backbone manufacturer: Rual et al, Genome Res. 14:2128-2135, 2004.
  Backbone size w/o insert (bp): 5005
  Vector type: Other
Growth in bacteria
  Bacterial resistance: Spectinomycin, 50 μg/mL
  Growth temperature: 37°C
  Growth strain: DH5alpha
  Copy number: Unknown
Gene/Insert
  Gene/Insert name: NSP5
  Species: Other
  Insert size (bp): 909
  Entrez Gene: ORF1ab (a.k.a. HCNV63gp1)
  Cloning method: Gateway Cloning
  Sequencing primers: 5′ m13-For; 3′ m13-Rev
Resource information
  A portion of this plasmid was derived from a plasmid made by: Falter-Braun Lab
Terms and licenses: Academic/Nonprofit Terms; Industry Terms
How to cite: pDONR223 HCoV-NL63 NSP5_stop was a gift from Fritz Roth (Addgene plasmid # 168671 ; http://n2t.net/addgene:168671 ; RRID:Addgene_168671)
