[The description below was written by a language model from this plasmid's Addgene catalogue record.]
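Description:
pDONR223 HCoV-NL63 NSP5_stop is a Gateway-compatible Entry clone built on the pDONR223 donor backbone (recorded as about 5 kb without insert). It is propagated in E. coli under spectinomycin selection; the copy number is listed as unknown, and no feature table is provided, so the origin of replication and other backbone elements are not itemised in the record. As a Gateway Entry vector, it would be expected to carry the insert between attL recombination sites generated by the BP reaction. These sites allow the coding sequence to be moved by LR recombination into any compatible Destination vector. M13 forward and reverse primer sites flanking the cloning region are recorded for sequencing the insert.

The insert is a 909 bp coding sequence for NSP5 of human coronavirus NL63, one of the non-structural proteins released from the ORF1ab replicase polyprotein; in coronaviruses NSP5 is the main (3C-like) protease responsible for most polyprotein cleavages. The "_stop" suffix suggests that the open reading frame retains a stop codon. That would suit it to native or N-terminally tagged expression after transfer, rather than C-terminal fusions, though the record does not spell this out. Entry clones of this type have no promoter for expressing the insert, and none is recorded here; expression elements, tags and host range are supplied by the chosen Destination vector. The plasmid belongs to a collection of human coronavirus protein-coding sequences intended as a flexible resource for downstream applications.
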