>Addgene plasmid #168671 | pDONR223 HCoV-NL63 NSP5_stop | depositor partial sequence | sequence record 326880 | Inserted CDS with Stop codon
ATGTCTGGTCTTAAGAAGATGGCACAACCATCTGGTTGTGTTGAGAGATGTGTGGTTCGCGTCTGTTATG
GTAGTACTGTGCTTAATGGAGTTTGGTTAGGTGACACTGTTACTTGTCCTAGACATGTCATAGCACCATC
AACCACTGTTCTTATTGATTATGATCATGCATATAGTACTATGCGTTTGCATAATTTTTCAGTGTCTCAT
AATGGTGTCTTCTTGGGAGTTGTCGGTGTTACAATGCATGGTTCTGTGTTGCGTATTAAGGTTTCACAAT
CTAATGTACATACACCTAAACATGTTTTTAAAACGTTGAAACCTGGTGATTCTTTTAATATTTTAGCATG
TTATGAAGGTATTGCATCTGGTGTTTTTGGTGTTAATTTACGTACAAACTTTACTATTAAAGGTTCTTTT
ATAAATGGAGCTTGTGGTTCTCCTGGTTATAATGTTAGAAATGATGGTACTGTTGAGTTTTGTTATTTAC
ACCAAATTGAGTTAGGTAGTGGTGCTCATGTTGGTTCTGATTTTACTGGTAGTGTTTATGGTAATTTTGA
TGACCAACCTAGTTTGCAAGTTGAGAGTGCCAACCTTATGCTATCAGATAATGTTGTTGCCTTTTTGTAT
GCTGCTTTGTTGAATGGTTGTAGGTGGTGGTTGTGTTCAACTAGAGTTAATGTTGATGGTTTTAATGAAT
GGGCTATGGCTAATGGTTATACAAGTGTTTCTAGTGTTGAGTGCTATTCTATTTTGGCAGCAAAAACTGG
TGTTAGTGTTGAACAATTGTTAGCTTCCATTCAACATCTTCATGAAGGTTTTGGTGGTAAAAACATACTT
GGTTATTCTAGTTTATGTGATGAGTTCACACTAGCTGAAGTTGTGAAGCAGATGTATGGTGTTAACTTGC
AATAA
